>Addgene plasmid #157685 | pcDNA5-FRT-TO-Nsp5 | addgene full sequence | sequence record 307800 | Addgene NGS Result
GTCGCTGAGTAGTGCGCGAGCAAAATTTAAGCTACAACAAGGCAAGGCTTGACCGACAATTGCATGAAGA
ATCTGCTTAGGGTTAGGCGTTTTGCGCTGCTTCGCGATGTACGGGCCAGATATACGCGTTGACATTGATT
ATTGACTAGTTATTAATAGTAATCAATTACGGGGTCATTAGTTCATAGCCCATATATGGAGTTCCGCGTT
ACATAACTTACGGTAAATGGCCCGCCTGGCTGACCGCCCAACGACCCCCGCCCATTGACGTCAATAATGA
CGTATGTTCCCATAGTAACGCCAATAGGGACTTTCCATTGACGTCAATGGGTGGAGTATTTACGGTAAAC
TGCCCACTTGGCAGTACATCAAGTGTATCATATGCCAAGTACGCCCCCTATTGACGTCAATGACGGTAAA
TGGCCCGCCTGGCATTATGCCCAGTACATGACCTTATGGGACTTTCCTACTTGGCAGTACATCTACGTAT
TAGTCATCGCTATTACCATGGTGATGCGGTTTTGGCAGTACATCAATGGGCGTGGATAGCGGTTTGACTC
ACGGGGATTTCCAAGTCTCCACCCCATTGACGTCAATGGGAGTTTGTTTTGGCACCAAAATCAACGGGAC
TTTCCAAAATGTCGTAACAACTCCGCCCCATTGACGCAAATGGGCGGTAGGCGTGTACGGTGGGAGGTCT
ATATAAGCAGAGCTCTCCCTATCAGTGATAGAGATCTCCCTATCAGTGATAGAGATCGTCGACGAGCTCG
TTTAGTGAACCGTCAGATCGCCTGGAGACGCCATCCACGCTGTTTTGACCTCCATAGAAGACACCGGGAC
CGATCCAGCCTCCGGACTCTAGCGTTTAAACTTAAGCTTGGTACCGAGCTCGGATCCGGGATG
[918 nt withheld, positions 904-1821]
GCCTAGGAGATATCCAGCACAGTGGCGGCCGCTCGAGTCTAGAGGGCCCGTTTAAACCCGCTGATCAGCC
TCGACTGTGCCTTCTAGTTGCCAGCCATCTGTTGTTTGCCCCTCCCCCGTGCCTTCCTTGACCCTGGAAG
GTGCCACTCCCACTGTCCTTTCCTAATAAAATGAGGAAATTGCATCGCATTGTCTGAGTAGGTGTCATTC
TATTCTGGGGGGTGGGGTGGGGCAGGACAGCAAGGGGGAGGATTGGGAAGACAATAGCAGGCATGCTGGG
GATGCGGTGGGCTCTATGGCTTCTGAGGCGGAAAGAACCAGCTGGGGCTCTAGGGGGTATCCCC
[124 nt withheld, positions 2166-2289]
C
[91 nt withheld, positions 2291-2381]
AGGGTGATGGTTCACGTACCTAGAAGTTCCTATTCCGAAGTTCCTATTCTCTAGAAAGTATAGGAACTTC
CTTGGCCAAAAAGCCTGAACTCACCGCGACGTCTGTCGAGAAGTTTCTGATCGAAAAGTTCGACAGCGTC
TCCGACCTGATGCAGCTCTCGGAGGGCGAAGAATCTCGTGCTTTCAGCTTCGATGTAGGAGGGCGTGGAT
ATGTCCTGCGGGTAAATAGCTGCGCCGATGGTTTCTACAAAGATCGTTATGTTTATCGGCACTTTGCATC
GGCCGCGCTCCCGATTCCGGAAGTGCTTGACATTGGGGAATTCAGCGAGAGCCTGACCTATTGCATCTCC
CGCCGTGCACAGGGTGTCACGTTGCAAGACCTGCCTGAAACCGAACTGCCCGCTGTTCTGCAGCCGGTCG
CGGAGGCCATGGATGCGATCGCTGCGGCCGATCTTAGCCAGACGAGCGGGTTCGGCCCATTCGGACCGCA
AGGAATCGGTCAATACACTACATGGCGTGATTTCATATGCGCGATTGCTGATCCCCATGTGTATCACTGG
CAAACTGTGATGGACGACACCGTCAGTGCGTCCGTCGCGCAGGCTCTCGATGAGCTGATGCTTTGGGCCG
AGGACTGCCCCGAAGTCCGGCACCTCGTGCACGCGGATTTCGGCTCCAACAATGTCCTGACGGACAATGG
CCGCATAACAGCGGTCATTGACTGGAGCGAGGCGATGTTCGGGGATTCCCAATACGAGGTCGCCAACATC
TTCTTCTGGAGGCCGTGGTTGGCTTGTATGGAGCAGCAGACGCGCTACTTCGAGCGGAGGCATCCGGAGC
TTGCAGGATCGCCGCGGCTCCGGGCGTATATGCTCCGCATTGGTCTTGACCAACTCTATCAGAGCTTGGT
TGACGGCAATTTCGATGATGCAGCTTGGGCGCAGGGTCGATGCGACGCAATCGTCCGATCCGGAGCCGGG
ACTGTCGGGCGTACACAAATCGCCCGCAGAAGCGCGGCCGTCTGGACCGATGGCTGTGTAGAAGTACTCG
CCGATAGTGGAAACCGACGCCCCAGCACTCGTCCGAGGGCAAAGGAATAGCACGTACTACGAGATTTCGA
TTCCACCGCCGCCTTCTATGAAAGGTTGGGCTTCGGAATCGTTTTCCGGGACGCCGGCTGGATGATCCTC
CAGCGCGGGGATCTCATGCTGGAGTTCTTCGCCCACCCCAACTTGTTTATTGCAGCTTATAATGGTTACA
AATAAAGCAATAGCATCACAAATTTCACAAATAAAGCATTTTTTTCACTGCATTCTAGTTGTGGTTTGTC
CAAACTCATCAATGTATCTTATCATGTCTGTATACCGTCGACCTCTAGCTAGAGCTTGGCGTAATCATGG
TCATAGCTGTTTCCTGTGTGAAATTGTTATCCGCTCACAATTCCACACAACATACGAGCCGGAAGCATAA
AGTGTAAAGCCTGGGGTGCCTAATGAGTGAGCTAACTCACATTAATTGCGTTGCGCTCACTGCCCGCTTT
CCAGTCGGGAAACCTGTCGTGCCAGCTGCATTAATGAATCGGCCAACGCGCGGGGAGAGGCGGTTTGCGT
ATTGGGCGCTCTTCCGCTTCCTCGCTCACTGACTCGCTGCGCTCGGTCGTTCGGCTGCGGCGAGCGGTAT
CAGCTCACTCAAAGGCGGTAATACGGTTATCCACAGAATCAGGGGATAACGCAGGAAAGAACATGTGAGC
AAAAGGCCAGCAAAAGGCCAGGAACCGTAAAAAGGCCGCGTTGCTGGCGTTTTTCCATAGGCTCCGCCCC
CCTGACGAGCATCACAAAAATCGACGCTCAAGTCAGAGGTGGCGAAACCCGACAGGACTATAAAGATACC
AGGCGTTTCCCCCTGGAAGCTCCCTCGTGCGCTCTCCTGTTCCGACCCTGCCGCTTACCGGATACCTGTC
CGCCTTTCTCCCTTCGGGAAGCGTGGCGCTTTCTCATAGCTCACGCTGTAGGTATCTCAGTTCGGTGTAG
GTCGTTCGCTCCAAGCTGGGCTGTGTGCACGAACCCCCCGTTCAGCCCGACCGCTGCGCCTTATCCGGTA
ACTATCGTCTTGAGTCCAACCCGGTAAGACACGACTTATCGCCACTGGCAGCAGCCACTGGTAACAGGAT
TAGCAGAGCGAGGTATGTAGGCGGTGCTACAGAGTTCTTGAAGTGGTGGCCTAACTACGGCTACACTAGA
AGAACAGTATTTGGTATCTGCGCTCTGCTGAAGCCAGTTACCTTCGGAAAAAGAGTTGGTAGCTCTTGAT
CCGGCAAACAAACCACCGCTGGTAGCGGTGGTTTTTTTGTTTGCAAGCAGCAGATTACGCGCAGAAAAAA
AGGATCTCAAGAAGATCCTTTGATCTTTTCTACGGGGTCTGACGCTCAGTGGAACGAAAACTCACGTTAA
GGGATTTTGGTCATGAGATTATCAAAAAGGATCTTCACCTAGATCCTTTTAAATTAAAAATGAAGTTTTA
AATCAATCTAAAGTATATATGAGTAAACTTGGTCTGACAGTTACCAATGCTTAATCAGTGAGGCACCTAT
CTCAGCGATCTGTCTATTTCGTTCATCCATAGTTGCCTGACTCCCCGTCGTGTAGATAACTACGATACGG
GAGGGCTTACCATCTGGCCCCAGTGCTGCAATGATACCGCGAGACCCACGCTCACCGGCTCCAGATTTAT
CAGCAATAAACCAGCCAGCCGGAAGGGCCGAGCGCAGAAGTGGTCCTGCAACTTTATCCGCCTCCATCCA
GTCTATTAATTGTTGCCGGGAAGCTAGAGTAAGTAGTTCGCCAGTTAATAGTTTGCGCAACGTTGTTGCC
ATTGCTACAGGCATCGTGGTGTCACGCTCGTCGTTTGGTATGGCTTCATTCAGCTCCGGTTCCCAACGAT
CAAGGCGAGTTACATGATCCCCCATGTTGTGCAAAAAAGCGGTTAGCTCCTTCGGTCCTCCGATCGTTGT
CAGAAGTAAGTTGGCCGCAGTGTTATCACTCATGGTTATGGCAGCACTGCATAATTCTCTTACTGTCATG
CCATCCGTAAGATGCTTTTCTGTGACTGGTGAGTACTCAACCAAGTCATTCTGAGAATAGTGTATGCGGC
GACCGAGTTGCTCTTGCCCGGCGTCAATACGGGATAATACCGCGCCACATAGCAGAACTTTAAAAGTGCT
CATCATTGGAAAACGTTCTTCGGGGCGAAAACTCTCAAGGATCTTACCGCTGTTGAGATCCAGTTCGATG
TAACCCACTCGTGCACCCAACTGATCTTCAGCATCTTTTACTTTCACCAGCGTTTCTGGGTGAGCAAAAA
CAGGAAGGCAAAATGCCGCAAAAAAGGGAATAAGGGCGACACGGAAATGTTGAATACTCATACTCTTCCT
TTTTCAATATTATTGAAGCATTTATCAGGGTTATTGTCTCATGAGCGGATACATATTTGAATGTATTTAG
AAAAATAAACAAATAGGGGTTCCGCGCACATTTCCCCGAAAAGTGCCACCTGACGTCGACGGATCGGGAG
ATCTCCCGATCCCCTATGGTGCACTCTCAGTACAATCTGCTCTGATGCCGCATAGTTAAGCCAGTATCTG
CTCCCTGCTTGTGTGTTGGAG
Features (pLannotate 1.2.2; 21 found; start..end, strand, type, name):
    131..510     +  enhancer       CMV enhancer: human cytomegalovirus immediate early enhancer
    511..714     +  promoter       CMV promoter: human cytomegalovirus (CMV) immediate early promoter
    716..735     +  promoter       PLtetO-1 promoter (fragment): modified phage lambda PL promoter with tet operator sites (Lutz and Bujard, 1997)
    737..756     +  promoter       PLtetO-1 promoter (fragment): modified phage lambda PL promoter with tet operator sites (Lutz and Bujard, 1997)
    764..797     +  promoter       TRE3GV promoter (fragment): 3rd-generation Tet-responsive promoter that can be activated by binding of Tet-On® 3G, optimized for retroviral and lentiviral vectors
    904..1824    +  CDS            R1A_SARS2 (fragment) (sequence partly withheld): Experimental evidence at protein level: Swiss-Prot protein existence level 1. [Non-structural protein 10]: Plays a pivotal role in viral transcription by stimulating both nsp14 3'-5' exoribonuclease and nsp16 2'-O-methyltransferase activities. Therefore plays an essential role in viral mRNAs cap methylation. From Severe acute respiratory syndrome coronavirus 2 (2019-nCoV) (SARS-CoV-2).
   1896..2120    +  polyA_signal   bGH poly(A) signal: bovine growth hormone polyadenylation signal
   2124..2145    +  promoter       SV40 promoter (fragment): SV40 enhancer and early promoter
   2166..2399    +  rep_origin     f1 ori (fragment) (sequence partly withheld): f1 bacteriophage origin of replication; arrow indicates direction of (+) strand synthesis
   2404..2451    +  protein_bind   FRT: FLP-mediated recombination occurs in the 8-bp core sequence TCTAGAAA (Turan and Bode, 2011). FLP recombinase from the Saccharomyces cerevisiae 2μ plasmid
   2459..3481    +  CDS            HygR: aminoglycoside phosphotransferase from E. coli; aph(4)-Ia; confers resistance to hygromycin
   3491..3616    +  CDS            ble (fragment): BLE_KLEPN - Experimental evidence at protein level: Swiss-Prot protein existence level 1. Binding protein with a strong affinity to the bleomycin family of antibiotics. Binds to CL990; an antimitotic-antibiotic compound. From Klebsiella pneumoniae.
   3611..3732    +  polyA_signal   SV40 poly(A) signal: SV40 polyadenylation signal
   3805..3821    -  protein_bind   lac operator: The lac repressor binds to the lac operator to inhibit transcription in E. coli. This inhibition can be relieved by adding lactose or isopropyl-β-D-thiogalactopyranoside (IPTG). lac repressor encoded by lacI
   3829..3859    -  promoter       lac promoter: promoter for the E. coli lac operon
   3874..3895    -  protein_bind   CAP binding site: CAP binding activates transcription in the presence of cAMP. E. coli catabolite activator protein
   3908..4000    -  CDS            lacI (fragment): lac repressor; lacI; The lac repressor binds to the lac operator to inhibit transcription in E. coli. This inhibition can be relieved by adding lactose or isopropyl-β-D-thiogalactopyranoside (IPTG).
   4183..4771    -  rep_origin     ori: high-copy-number ColE1/pMB1/pBR322/pUC origin of replication
   4942..5802    -  CDS            AmpR: β-lactamase; bla; confers resistance to ampicillin, carbenicillin, and related antibiotics
   5803..5907    -  promoter       AmpR promoter: bla
   5966..6018    -  misc_feature   bom (fragment): basis of mobility region from pBR322
