[The description below was written by a language model from this plasmid's Addgene catalogue record and pLannotate feature annotations shown in this document.]
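Description:
pcDNA5-FRT-TO-Nsp5 is a 6,042 nt mammalian expression plasmid built on the commercial pcDNA5-FRT-TO backbone. It is designed for tetracycline-inducible expression of untagged SARS-CoV-2 Nsp5 and for site-specific integration into the host genome. In E. coli it is maintained at high copy from a ColE1/pUC-type origin and selected through the β-lactamase (AmpR) gene. Residual fragments of an f1 origin, lac regulatory sequences and a bom region are also annotated in the backbone.

The expression cassette uses the human CMV immediate-early enhancer and promoter, followed directly by two short elements that the annotation software matched to tet operator-containing promoters. These correspond to tet operator sites, which let a Tet repressor supplied by the host cell line silence transcription until tetracycline or doxycycline is added. Downstream lies a codon-optimized open reading frame of about 920 nt, followed by the bovine growth hormone polyadenylation signal. The software matched this ORF to a fragment of the SARS-CoV-2 replicase polyprotein 1a. The functional note attached to that match refers to nsp10 and is a generic database annotation, whereas the catalogue identifies the insert as Nsp5, a mature product of ORF1ab. The cloning sites used are not recorded.

An FRT site sits immediately upstream of a hygromycin resistance coding sequence that ends in an SV40 poly(A) signal, and no complete promoter is annotated for this gene. With this arrangement, FLP-mediated recombination into a genomic FRT target is expected to place HygR behind a resident promoter, so hygromycin selects for correct single-copy integrants. The construct belongs to a set of integrative vectors for regulated expression of SARS-CoV-2 proteins implicated in RNA metabolism.
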