Addgene plasmid #157685: pcDNA5-FRT-TO-Nsp5
Purpose: mammalian expression of untagged SARS-CoV-2 Nsp5 under control of a tetracycline-inducible promoter
Depositing lab: David Tollervey. Depositing organization: University of Edinburgh. Publication: Integrative vectors for regulated expression of SARS-CoV-2 proteins implicated in RNA metabolism. Bresson S, Robertson N, Sani E, Turowski TW, Shchepachev V, Kompauerova M, Spanos C, Helwak A, Tollervey D. Wellcome Open Res. 2020 Nov 3;5:261. doi: 10.12688/wellcomeopenres.16322.1. eCollection 2020. PubMed 33313418.
Backbone
  Vector backbone: pcDNA5-FRT-TO
  Backbone manufacturer: Thermo Fisher
  Vector type: Mammalian Expression
  Selectable markers: Hygromycin
Growth in bacteria
  Bacterial resistance: Ampicillin, 100 μg/mL
  Growth temperature: 37°C
  Growth strain: DH5alpha
  Copy number: High Copy
Gene/Insert
  Gene/Insert name: Nsp5
  Species: SARS-CoV-2
  Mutation: codon optimized
  Entrez Gene: ORF1ab (a.k.a. GU280_gp01)
  Cloning method: Restriction Enzyme; 5′ cloning site Unknown (unknown if destroyed); 3′ cloning site Unknown (unknown if destroyed)
Resource information
  A portion of this plasmid was derived from a plasmid made by: IDT
Terms and licenses: Academic/Nonprofit Terms; Industry Terms
How to cite: pcDNA5-FRT-TO-Nsp5 was a gift from David Tollervey (Addgene plasmid # 157685 ; http://n2t.net/addgene:157685 ; RRID:Addgene_157685)
